>Addgene plasmid #66369 | GPR64-Tango | addgene full sequence | sequence record 314165 | Addgene NGS Result
GACATTGATTATTGACTAGTTATTAATAGTAATCAATTACGGGGTCATTAGTTCATAGCCCATATATGGA
GTTCCGCGTTACATAACTTACGGTAAATGGCCCGCCTGGCTGACCGCCCAACGACCCCCGCCCATTGACG
TCAATAATGACGTATGTTCCCATAGTAACGCCAATAGGGACTTTCCATTGACGTCAATGGGTGGAGTATT
TACGGTAAACTGCCCACTTGGCAGTACATCAAGTGTATCATATGCCAAGTACGCCCCCTATTGACGTCAA
TGACGGTAAATGGCCCGCCTGGCATTATGCCCAGTACATGACCTTATGGGACTTTCCTACTTGGCAGTAC
ATCTACGTATTAGTCATCGCTATTACCATGGTGATGCGGTTTTGGCAGTACATCAATGGGCGTGGATAGC
GGTTTGACTCACGGGGATTTCCAAGTCTCCACCCCATTGACGTCAATGGGAGTTTGTTTTGGCACCAAAA
TCAACGGGACTTTCCAAAATGTCGTAACAACTCCGCCCCATTGACGCAAATGGGCGGTAGGCGTGTACGG
TGGGAGGTCTATATAAGCAGAGCTCTCTGGCTAACTAGAGAACCCACTGCTTACTGGCTTATCGAAATTA
ATACGACTCACTATAGGGAGACCCAAGCTGGCTAGCGTTTAAACTTAAGCTTGGTACCGAGCTCGGATCC
ACTAGTCCAGTGTGGTGGAATTCTGCAGATATCCAGCACAGTGGCGGCCGCGCCACCATGAAGACGATCA
TCGCCCTGAGCTACATCTTCTGCCTGGTATTCGCCGACTACAAGGACGATGATGACGCCAGCATCGATAT
GGTCTTTAGCGTGAGGCAGTGCGGCCATGTTGGAAGAACAGAAGAGGTGCTTCTTACTTTTAAGATTTTT
CTGGTTATCATCTGTCTGCACGTAGTACTTGTCACAAGTCTGGAAGAGGATACAGACAACAGTTCACTCA
GCCCGCCTCCGGCTAAACTGTCCGTGGTTTCTTTCGCCCCGTCCAGTAACGGTACACCAGAGGTTGAGAC
TACAAGTCTGAATGACGTCACACTGTCACTTTTGCCCAGCAATGAAACAGAGAAGACCAAGATCACCATT
GTGAAGACCTTCAATGCGTCCGGAGTCAAACCACAGAGGAATATCTGTAATCTGTCCTCCATATGTAATG
ACTCCGCCTTCTTTAGGGGAGAAATCATGTTCCAGTATGACAAAGAATCCACAGTGCCACAAAACCAGCA
CATCACCAATGGGACACTGACAGGAGTGCTCTCCCTTAGTGAGCTGAAGCGCTCAGAGCTGAACAAGACT
CTGCAGACTCTGTCCGAAACATACTTTATCATGTGTGCCACCGCTGAGGCGCAAAGCACCCTCAACTGCA
CCTTCACAATAAAGTTGAACAACACCATGAATGCGTGCGCAGTAATAGCCGCCCTTGAGAGGGTTAAAAT
CAGGCCTATGGAGCACTGCTGCTGCTCTGTCCGAATTCCATGCCCATCCTCACCAGAAGAGCTGGAAAAG
CTGCAGTGTGACTTGCAGGATCCGATTGTTTGTCTTGCCGATCACCCACGGGGACCTCCTTTTTCCAGTT
CCCAGTCCATACCAGTTGTTCCCAGAGCCACTGTCCTGTCACAGGTGCCTAAGGCTACTTCTTTCGCTGA
ACCTCCTGACTACTCCCCAGTTACTCACAATGTTCCCTCCCCCATCGGGGAGATACAGCCCCTGAGTCCC
CAACCATCTGCTCCCATTGCATCCAGCCCCGCTATTGACATGCCACCCCAATCTGAAACCATCTCAAGTC
CCATGCCGCAGACTCACGTGTCCGGAACACCACCGCCAGTCAAGGCGTCCTTTAGTTCTCCGACAGTTAG
CGCCCCTGCAAATGTGAACACAACTTCTGCACCACCTGTTCAAACAGATATCGTGAATACCTCCTCAATT
AGCGACCTTGAGAATCAGGTGCTTCAGATGGAGAAGGCTCTGTCTCTGGGCTCATTGGAGCCTAACCTGG
CAGGCGAAATGATTAATCAGGTTAGCAGGCTGTTGCATTCTCCTCCCGATATGCTCGCTCCACTGGCTCA
ACGCCTCCTGAAAGTGGTTGATGATATCGGCCTGCAGCTCAACTTCTCTAACACTACGATTAGCCTCACA
AGCCCTTCCCTGGCCCTGGCGGTGATCAGGGTCAACGCTTCATCTTTCAACACAACAACCTTTGTGGCAC
AAGACCCCGCTAATCTGCAGGTCAGCCTGGAGACTCAAGCACCGGAAAATTCCATAGGGACCATTACCTT
GCCCTCTTCCCTGATGAACAATTTGCCGGCTCATGACATGGAACTTGCTAGTCGCGTGCAGTTTAACTTT
TTTGAAACCCCGGCGCTGTTCCAGGATCCTAGCCTGGAGAATCTGTCCCTGATTAGCTATGTCATCTCCT
CATCAGTCGCAAATCTGACCGTAAGGAACCTCACTCGAAACGTGACCGTCACACTGAAGCACATCAATCC
TAGTCAGGATGAGTTGACTGTGCGGTGCGTGTTTTGGGATCTGGGACGAAATGGAGGCCGGGGCGGCTGG
TCCGACAACGGTTGCTCCGTAAAGGACCGAAGACTGAATGAGACAATTTGTACCTGCAGCCATCTGACGA
GCTTTGGCGTTTTGCTGGATCTTTCCCGGACCAGCGTGCTTCCCGCACAAATGATGGCATTGACCTTCAT
CACCTATATCGGTTGCGGACTGAGTTCCATCTTTTTGAGCGTGACGCTGGTCACGTACATTGCGTTCGAG
AAGATTAGGAGAGATTACCCTTCTAAGATCTTGATCCAGCTCTGTGCCGCGCTCCTTTTGCTCAACCTGG
TGTTTCTGCTCGACTCCTGGATTGCCCTGTACAAAATGCAGGGACTGTGTATTAGCGTAGCTGTTTTCCT
GCACTACTTTCTTCTTGTGTCTTTTACGTGGATGGGTCTGGAAGCCTTTCACATGTACCTCGCCCTGGTG
AAAGTGTTTAACACGTACATCCGCAAGTATATTCTCAAGTTCTGCATCGTCGGGTGGGGTGTGCCTGCAG
TCGTCGTGACCATCATTCTGACAATCAGCCCCGACAACTATGGCCTGGGAAGCTATGGCAAGTTTCCAAA
CGGATCACCCGATGACTTCTGTTGGATCAATAACAACGCTGTGTTCTATATTACCGTGGTGGGATATTTC
TGCGTCATTTTCCTGCTGAACGTCAGTATGTTCATCGTTGTGCTGGTGCAACTGTGCAGAATCAAGAAAA
AAAAGCAACTGGGAGCACAGAGGAAAACATCCATCCAGGATCTGCGGTCTATCGCTGGCTTGACTTTTCT
GCTGGGGATTACCTGGGGGTTCGCTTTTTTCGCCTGGGGCCCCGTGAACGTTACTTTCATGTATCTGTTT
GCCATCTTTAATACCCTGCAGGGCTTCTTTATTTTTATTTTTTATTGTGTTGCTAAGGAGAATGTGCGGA
AACAGTGGAGAAGATACCTGTGTTGCGGGAAGTTGCGACTTGCCGAGAACAGTGACTGGAGCAAGACCGC
AACTAACGGGCTCAAGAAGCAAACGGTCAATCAGGGTGTGAGCTCATCCTCTAATAGCCTGCAGTCCTCA
TCTAATTCAACGAACTCTACTACCTTGTTGGTGAATAACGACTGCTCTGTTCATGCGTCTGGAAACGGGA
ACGCCTCTACTGAGCGCAATGGCGTATCCTTTTCCGTGCAAAATGGAGACGTATGTCTCCATGATTTTAC
AGGTAAGCAGCACATGTTCAACGAGAAGGAAGATAGTTGCAACGGTAAGGGAAGGATGGCCCTGAGGCGG
ACCTCCAAGAGGGGCTCCCTGCACTTCATTGAACAGATGATCGATACCGGTGGACGCACCCCACCCAGCC
TGGGTCCCCAAGATGAGTCCTGCACCACCGCCAGCTCCTCCCTGGCCAAGGACACTTCATCGACCGGTGA
GAACCTGTACTTCCAGCTAAGATTAGATAAAAGTAAAGTGATTAACAGCGCATTAGAGCTGCTTAATGAG
GTCGGAATCGAAGGTTTAACAACCCGTAAACTCGCCCAGAAGCTAGGTGTAGAGCAGCCTACATTGTATT
GGCATGTAAAAAATAAGCGGGCTTTGCTCGACGCCTTAGCCATTGAGATGTTAGATAGGCACCATACTCA
CTTTTGCCCTTTAGAAGGGGAAAGCTGGCAAGATTTTTTACGTAATAACGCTAAAAGTTTTAGATGTGCT
TTACTAAGTCATCGCGATGGAGCAAAAGTACATTTAGGTACACGGCCTACAGAAAAACAGTATGAAACTC
TCGAAAATCAATTAGCCTTTTTATGCCAACAAGGTTTTTCACTAGAGAATGCATTATATGCACTCAGCGC
TGTGGGGCATTTTACTTTAGGTTGCGTATTGGAAGATCAAGAGCATCAAGTCGCTAAAGAAGAAAGGGAA
ACACCTACTACTGATAGTATGCCGCCATTATTACGACAAGCTATCGAATTATTTGATCACCAAGGTGCAG
AGCCAGCCTTCTTATTCGGCCTTGAATTGATCATATGCGGATTAGAAAAACAACTTAAATGTGAAAGTGG
GTCCGCGTACAGCCGCGCGCGTACGAAAAACAATTACGGGTCTACCATCGAGGGCCTGCTCGATCTCCCG
GACGACGACGCCCCCGAAGAGGCGGGGCTGGCGGCTCCGCGCCTGTCCTTTCTCCCCGCGGGACACACGC
GCAGACTGTCGACGGCCCCCCCGACCGATGTCAGCCTGGGGGACGAGCTCCACTTAGACGGCGAGGACGT
GGCGATGGCGCATGCCGACGCGCTAGACGATTTCGATCTGGACATGTTGGGGGACGGGGATTCCCCGGGT
CCGGGATTTACCCCCCACGACTCCGCCCCCTACGGCGCTCTGGATATGGCCGACTTCGAGTTTGAGCAGA
TGTTTACCGATGCCCTTGGAATTGACGAGTACGGTGGGTAGTCTAGAGGGCCCGTTTAAACCCGCTGATC
AGCCTCGACTGTGCCTTCTAGTTGCCAGCCATCTGTTGTTTGCCCCTCCCCCGTGCCTTCCTTGACCCTG
GAAGGTGCCACTCCCACTGTCCTTTCCTAATAAAATGAGGAAATTGCATCGCATTGTCTGAGTAGGTGTC
ATTCTATTCTGGGGGGTGGGGTGGGGCAGGACAGCAAGGGGGAGGATTGGGAAGACAATAGCAGGCATGC
TGGGGATGCGGTGGGCTCTATGGCTTCTGAGGCGGAAAGAACCAGCTGGGGCTCTAGGGGGTATCCCC
[124 nt withheld, positions 5319-5442]
C
[91 nt withheld, positions 5444-5534]
A
[49 nt withheld, positions 5536-5584]
CCTTTGACGTTGGAGTCCACGTTCTTT
[37 nt withheld, positions 5612-5648]
ACCCTATCTCGGTCTATTCTTTTGATTTATAAGGGATTTTGCCGATTTCGGCCTATTGGTTAAAAAATGA
GCTGATTTAACAAAAATTTAACGCGAATTAATTCTGTGGAATGTGTGTCAGTTAGGGTGTGGAAAGTCCC
CAGGCTCCCCAGCAGGCAGAAGTATGCAAAGCATGCATCTCAATTAGTCAGCAACCAGGTGTGGAAAGTC
CCCAGGCTCCCCAGCAGGCAGAAGTATGCAAAGCATGCATCTCAATTAGTCAGCAACCATAGTCCCGCCC
CTAACTCCGCCCATCCCGCCCCTAACTCCGCCCAGTTCCGCCCATTCTCCGCCCCATGGCTGACTAATTT
TTTTTATTTATGCAGAGGCCGAGGCCGCCTCTGCCTCTGAGCTATTCCAGAAGTAGTGAGGAGGCTTTTT
TGGAGGCCTAGGCTTTTGCAAAAAGCTCCCGGGAGCTTGTATATCCATTTTCGGATCTGATCAAGAGACA
GGATGAGGATCGTTTCGCATGATTGAACAAGATGGATTGCACGCAGGTTCTCCGGCCGCTTGGGTGGAGA
GGCTATTCGGCTATGACTGGGCACAACAGACAATCGGCTGCTCTGATGCCGCCGTGTTCCGGCTGTCAGC
GCAGGGGCGCCCGGTTCTTTTTGTCAAGACCGACCTGTCCGGTGCCCTGAATGAACTGCAGGACGAGGCA
GCGCGGCTATCGTGGCTGGCCACGACGGGCGTTCCTTGCGCAGCTGTGCTCGACGTTGTCACTGAAGCGG
GAAGGGACTGGCTGCTATTGGGCGAAGTGCCGGGGCAGGATCTCCTGTCATCTCACCTTGCTCCTGCCGA
GAAAGTATCCATCATGGCTGATGCAATGCGGCGGCTGCATACGCTTGATCCGGCTACCTGCCCATTCGAC
CACCAAGCGAAACATCGCATCGAGCGAGCACGTACTCGGATGGAAGCCGGTCTTGTCGATCAGGATGATC
TGGACGAAGAGCATCAGGGGCTCGCGCCAGCCGAACTGTTCGCCAGGCTCAAGGCGCGCATGCCCGACGG
CGAGGATCTCGTCGTGACCCATGGCGATGCCTGCTTGCCGAATATCATGGTGGAAAATGGCCGCTTTTCT
GGATTCATCGACTGTGGCCGGCTGGGTGTGGCGGACCGCTATCAGGACATAGCGTTGGCTACCCGTGATA
TTGCTGAAGAGCTTGGCGGCGAATGGGCTGACCGCTTCCTCGTGCTTTACGGTATCGCCGCTCCCGATTC
GCAGCGCATCGCCTTCTATCGCCTTCTTGACGAGTTCTTCTGAGCGGGACTCTGGGGTTCGAAATGACCG
ACCAAGCGACGCCCAACCTGCCATCACGAGATTTCGATTCCACCGCCGCCTTCTATGAAAGGTTGGGCTT
CGGAATCGTTTTCCGGGACGCCGGCTGGATGATCCTCCAGCGCGGGGATCTCATGCTGGAGTTCTTCGCC
CACCCCAACTTGTTTATTGCAGCTTATAATGGTTACAAATAAAGCAATAGCATCACAAATTTCACAAATA
AAGCATTTTTTTCACTGCATTCTAGTTGTGGTTTGTCCAAACTCATCAATGTATCTTATCATGTCTGTAT
ACCGTCGACCTCTAGCTAGAGCTTGGCGTAATCATGGTCATAGCTGTTTCCTGTGTGAAATTGTTATCCG
CTCACAATTCCACACAACATACGAGCCGGAAGCATAAAGTGTAAAGCCTGGGGTGCCTAATGAGTGAGCT
AACTCACATTAATTGCGTTGCGCTCACTGCCCGCTTTCCAGTCGGGAAACCTGTCGTGCCAGCTGCATTA
ATGAATCGGCCAACGCGCGGGGAGAGGCGGTTTGCGTATTGGGCGCTCTTCCGCTTCCTCGCTCACTGAC
TCGCTGCGCTCGGTCGTTCGGCTGCGGCGAGCGGTATCAGCTCACTCAAAGGCGGTAATACGGTTATCCA
CAGAATCAGGGGATAACGCAGGAAAGAACATGTGAGCAAAAGGCCAGCAAAAGGCCAGGAACCGTAAAAA
GGCCGCGTTGCTGGCGTTTTTCCATAGGCTCCGCCCCCCTGACGAGCATCACAAAAATCGACGCTCAAGT
CAGAGGTGGCGAAACCCGACAGGACTATAAAGATACCAGGCGTTTCCCCCTGGAAGCTCCCTCGTGCGCT
CTCCTGTTCCGACCCTGCCGCTTACCGGATACCTGTCCGCCTTTCTCCCTTCGGGAAGCGTGGCGCTTTC
TCATAGCTCACGCTGTAGGTATCTCAGTTCGGTGTAGGTCGTTCGCTCCAAGCTGGGCTGTGTGCACGAA
CCCCCCGTTCAGCCCGACCGCTGCGCCTTATCCGGTAACTATCGTCTTGAGTCCAACCCGGTAAGACACG
ACTTATCGCCACTGGCAGCAGCCACTGGTAACAGGATTAGCAGAGCGAGGTATGTAGGCGGTGCTACAGA
GTTCTTGAAGTGGTGGCCTAACTACGGCTACACTAGAAGAACAGTATTTGGTATCTGCGCTCTGCTGAAG
CCAGTTACCTTCGGAAAAAGAGTTGGTAGCTCTTGATCCGGCAAACAAACCACCGCTGGTAGCGGTGGTT
TTTTTGTTTGCAAGCAGCAGATTACGCGCAGAAAAAAAGGATCTCAAGAAGATCCTTTGATCTTTTCTAC
GGGGTCTGACGCTCAGTGGAACGAAAACTCACGTTAAGGGATTTTGGTCATGAGATTATCAAAAAGGATC
TTCACCTAGATCCTTTTAAATTAAAAATGAAGTTTTAAATCAATCTAAAGTATATATGAGTAAACTTGGT
CTGACAGTTACCAATGCTTAATCAGTGAGGCACCTATCTCAGCGATCTGTCTATTTCGTTCATCCATAGT
TGCCTGACTCCCCGTCGTGTAGATAACTACGATACGGGAGGGCTTACCATCTGGCCCCAGTGCTGCAATG
ATACCGCGAGACCCACGCTCACCGGCTCCAGATTTATCAGCAATAAACCAGCCAGCCGGAAGGGCCGAGC
GCAGAAGTGGTCCTGCAACTTTATCCGCCTCCATCCAGTCTATTAATTGTTGCCGGGAAGCTAGAGTAAG
TAGTTCGCCAGTTAATAGTTTGCGCAACGTTGTTGCCATTGCTACAGGCATCGTGGTGTCACGCTCGTCG
TTTGGTATGGCTTCATTCAGCTCCGGTTCCCAACGATCAAGGCGAGTTACATGATCCCCCATGTTGTGCA
AAAAAGCGGTTAGCTCCTTCGGTCCTCCGATCGTTGTCAGAAGTAAGTTGGCCGCAGTGTTATCACTCAT
GGTTATGGCAGCACTGCATAATTCTCTTACTGTCATGCCATCCGTAAGATGCTTTTCTGTGACTGGTGAG
TACTCAACCAAGTCATTCTGAGAATAGTGTATGCGGCGACCGAGTTGCTCTTGCCCGGCGTCAATACGGG
ATAATACCGCGCCACATAGCAGAACTTTAAAAGTGCTCATCATTGGAAAACGTTCTTCGGGGCGAAAACT
CTCAAGGATCTTACCGCTGTTGAGATCCAGTTCGATGTAACCCACTCGTGCACCCAACTGATCTTCAGCA
TCTTTTACTTTCACCAGCGTTTCTGGGTGAGCAAAAACAGGAAGGCAAAATGCCGCAAAAAAGGGAATAA
GGGCGACACGGAAATGTTGAATACTCATACTCTTCCTTTTTCAATATTATTGAAGCATTTATCAGGGTTA
TTGTCTCATGAGCGGATACATATTTGAATGTATTTAGAAAAATAAACAAATAGGGGTTCCGCGCACATTT
CCCCGAAAAGTGCCACCTGACGTCGACGGATCGGGAGATCTCCCGATCCCCTATGGTGCACTCTCAGTAC
AATCTGCTCTGATGCCGCATAGTTAAGCCAGTATCTGCTCCCTGCTTGTGTGTTGGAGGTCGCTGAGTAG
TGCGCGAGCAAAATTTAAGCTACAACAAGGCAAGGCTTGACCGACAATTGCATGAAGAATCTGCTTAGGG
TTAGGCGTTTTGCGCTGCTTCGCGATGTACGGGCCAGATATACGCGTT
Features (pLannotate 1.2.2; 24 found; start..end, strand, type, name):
      1..380     +  enhancer       CMV enhancer: human cytomegalovirus immediate early enhancer
    381..584     +  promoter       CMV promoter: human cytomegalovirus (CMV) immediate early promoter
    580..613     +  LTR            5' LTR (truncated) (fragment): truncated 5' long terminal repeat (LTR) from HIV-1
    629..647     +  promoter       T7 promoter: promoter for bacteriophage T7 RNA polymerase
    806..826     +  CDS            3xFLAG (fragment): three tandem FLAG® epitope tags
    839..3889    +  CDS            ADGRG2: AGRG2_HUMAN - Also known as GPR64 From Homo sapiens (Human).
   3902..3982    +  CDS            AVPR2 (fragment): V2R_HUMAN - Also known as ADHR, DIR, DIR3, V2R. Experimental evidence at protein level: Swiss-Prot protein existence level 1. Receptor for arginine vasopressin. The activity of this receptor is mediated by G proteins which activate adenylate cyclase. Involved in renal water reabsorption. From Homo sapiens (Human).
   4010..4623    +  CDS            TetR (fragment): tetracycline repressor TetR; tetR from transposon Tn10; TetR binds to the tetracycline operator tetO to inhibit transcription. This inhibition can be relieved by adding tetracycline or doxycycline.
   4775..5008    +  CDS            VP16 AD: transcriptional activation domain of herpes simplex virus protein VP16 (Triezenberg et al., 1988; Cousens et al., 1989); UL48
   5049..5273    +  polyA_signal   bGH poly(A) signal: bovine growth hormone polyadenylation signal
   5277..5298    +  promoter       SV40 promoter (fragment): SV40 enhancer and early promoter
   5319..5747    +  rep_origin     f1 ori (sequence partly withheld): f1 bacteriophage origin of replication; arrow indicates direction of (+) strand synthesis
   5761..6090    +  promoter       SV40 promoter: SV40 enhancer and early promoter
   6157..6948    +  CDS            neo: KKA2_KLEPN - Also known as kan, nptII. Experimental evidence at protein level: Swiss-Prot protein existence level 1. Resistance to kanamycin, neomycin, paromomycin, ribostamycin, butirosin and gentamicin B. From Klebsiella pneumoniae.
   6972..7130    +  CDS            ble (fragment): BLE_KLEPN - Experimental evidence at protein level: Swiss-Prot protein existence level 1. Binding protein with a strong affinity to the bleomycin family of antibiotics. Binds to CL990; an antimitotic-antibiotic compound. From Klebsiella pneumoniae.
   7125..7246    +  polyA_signal   SV40 poly(A) signal: SV40 polyadenylation signal
   7319..7335    -  protein_bind   lac operator: The lac repressor binds to the lac operator to inhibit transcription in E. coli. This inhibition can be relieved by adding lactose or isopropyl-β-D-thiogalactopyranoside (IPTG). lac repressor encoded by lacI
   7343..7373    -  promoter       lac promoter: promoter for the E. coli lac operon
   7388..7409    -  protein_bind   CAP binding site: CAP binding activates transcription in the presence of cAMP. E. coli catabolite activator protein
   7422..7514    -  CDS            lacI (fragment): lac repressor; lacI; The lac repressor binds to the lac operator to inhibit transcription in E. coli. This inhibition can be relieved by adding lactose or isopropyl-β-D-thiogalactopyranoside (IPTG).
   7697..8285    -  rep_origin     ori: high-copy-number ColE1/pMB1/pBR322/pUC origin of replication
   8456..9316    -  CDS            AmpR: β-lactamase; bla; confers resistance to ampicillin, carbenicillin, and related antibiotics
   9317..9421    -  promoter       AmpR promoter: bla
   9480..9532    -  misc_feature   bom (fragment): basis of mobility region from pBR322
