[The description below was written by a language model from this plasmid's Addgene catalogue record and pLannotate feature annotations shown in this document.]
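Description:
GPR64-Tango is a mammalian expression plasmid from the PRESTO-Tango collection, built on an "empty Tango" backbone that derives from pcDNA3.1(+). It replicates in E. coli from a high-copy ColE1/pUC-type origin under ampicillin selection (AmpR with its bla promoter) and also carries an f1 origin. For mammalian cells, an SV40 early promoter drives a neomycin phosphotransferase gene terminated by an SV40 polyadenylation signal, allowing G418 selection. The sequenced record is 9,686 nt. Several short annotations, including the truncated HIV-1 LTR, ble, lacI and bom fragments, look like partial matches or backbone remnants rather than functional parts.

The payload is a single fusion open reading frame transcribed from the CMV enhancer/promoter and terminated by the bGH polyadenylation signal. It begins with an N-terminal FLAG epitope supplied by the backbone, followed by human GPR64 (ADGRG2, an adhesion-class GPCR; 3,051 bp insert). Downstream come a short fragment of the vasopressin V2 receptor (AVPR2), then TetR and the VP16 activation domain, which together form the tTA transactivator. In the Tango design, the V2 tail segment generally serves to strengthen arrestin recruitment to the activated receptor. A protease cleavage site normally links the receptor to tTA, although the feature table does not annotate one. Arrestin translocation to the receptor then leads to release of tTA, which activates a tTA-responsive reporter supplied separately. The plasmid is intended for parallel screening of ligand activity across the GPCRome by this G protein-independent transcriptional readout. It was generated as a resource for understudied druggable receptors. The depositor notes that the site downstream of tTA may be XbaI rather than XhoI in most vectors of the series.
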