Addgene plasmid #66369: GPR64-Tango
Purpose: Expression of G protein-coupled receptors for PRESTO-Tango: parallel receptorome expression and screening via transcriptional output, with transcriptional activation following arrestin translocation
Depositing lab: Bryan Roth. Depositing organization: University of North Carolina at Chapel Hill. Publication: PRESTO-Tango as an open-source resource for interrogation of the druggable human GPCRome. Kroeze WK, Sassano MF, Huang XP, Lansu K, McCorvy JD, Giguere PM, Sciaky N, Roth BL. Nat Struct Mol Biol. 2015 May;22(5):362-9. doi: 10.1038/nsmb.3014. Epub 2015 Apr 20. PubMed 25895059.
Backbone
  Vector backbone: empty Tango
  Backbone size w/o insert (bp): 6632
  Vector type: Mammalian Expression
  Selectable markers: Neomycin (select with G418)
Growth in bacteria
  Bacterial resistance: Ampicillin, 100 μg/mL
  Growth temperature: 37°C
  Growth strain: DH5alpha
  Copy number: High Copy
Gene/Insert
  Gene/Insert name: GPR64
  Species: H. sapiens (human)
  Insert size (bp): 3051
  Entrez Gene: ADGRG2 (a.k.a. CBAVDX, EDDM6, GPR64, HE6, TM7LN2)
  Promoter: CMV
  Tag / fusion protein: FLAG (N terminal on backbone)
  Cloning method: Restriction Enzyme; 5′ cloning site NotI (not destroyed); 3′ cloning site XhoI (unknown if destroyed)
  Sequencing primers: 5′ CMV-F; 3′ Tet-R
Terms and licenses: Academic/Nonprofit Terms; Industry Terms: Not Available to Industry
Depositor comments: Please note: Most of the PRESTO-Tango vectors do not contain the XhoI cut site downstream of the tTA sequence and instead carry an XbaI site. If you need to perform an XhoI digest we recommend sequencing with a forward primer at the C-terminus of tTA to determine which of the two sites is present. Suggested primer: 5-gagctccacttagacggcgagg-3. Original backbone was pcDNA3.1(+). These plasmids were generated as part of the Illuminating the Druggable Genome (IDG) program sponsored by the NIH Common Fund. The goal of this program is to identify, gather, and distribute information and resources for proteins that currently are not well-studied yet belong to commonly drug-targeted protein families: protein kinases, non-olfactory G-protein coupled receptors (GPCRs), and ion channels. The IDG program is designed to develop fundamental research tools for understudied proteins, elucidate their function, and disseminate the IDG-related resources and data to the greater scientific community.
How to cite: GPR64-Tango was a gift from Bryan Roth (Addgene plasmid # 66369 ; http://n2t.net/addgene:66369 ; RRID:Addgene_66369)
